>Addgene plasmid #74681 | pHlyIIR-H1 | depositor full sequence | sequence record 147448 | pHlyIIR-H1 sequence 5723 bps
GCTTCCTCGCTCACTGACTCGCTGCACGAGGCAGACCTCAGCGCTAGCGGAGTGTATACTGGCTTACTAT
GTTGGCACTGATGAGGGTGTCAGTGAAGTGCTTCATGTGGCAGGAGAAAAAAGGCTGCACCGGTGCGTCA
GCAGAATATGTGATACAGGATATATTCCGCTTCCTCGCTCACTGACTCGCTACGCTCGGTCGTTCGACTG
CGGCGAGCGGAAATGGCTTACGAACGGGGCGGAGATTTCCTGGAAGATGCCAGGAAGATACTTAACAGGG
AAGTGAGAGGGCCGCGGCAAAGCCGTTTTTCCATAGGCTCCGCCCCCCTGACAAGCATCACGAAATCTGA
CGCTCAAATCAGTGGTGGCGAAACCCGACAGGACTATAAAGATACCAGGCGTTTCCCCTGGCGGCTCCCT
CGTGCGCTCTCCTGTTCCTGCCTTTCGGTTTACCGGTGTCATTCCGCTGTTATGGCCGCGTTTGTCTCAT
TCCACGCCTGACACTCAGTTCCGGGTAGGCAGTTCGCTCCAAGCTGGACTGTATGCACGAACCCCCCGTT
CAGTCCGACCGCTGCGCCTTATCCGGTAACTATCGTCTTGAGTCCAACCCGGAAAGACATGCAAAAGCAC
CACTGGCAGCAGCCACTGGTAATTGATTTAGAGGAGTTAGTCTTGAAGTCATGCGCCGGTTAAGGCTAAA
CTGAAAGGACAAGTTTTGGTGACTGCGCTCCTCCAAGCCAGTTACCTCGGTTCAAAGAGTTGGTAGCTCA
GAGAACCTTCGAAAAACCGCCCTGCAAGGCGGTTTTTTCGTTTTCAGAGCAAGAGATTACGCGCAGACCA
AAACGATCTCAAGAAGATCATCTTATTAAGGGGTCTGACGCTCAGTGGAACGAAAAATCAATCTAAAGTA
TATATGAGTAAACTTGGTCTGACAGTTACCTTAGAAAAACTCATCGAGCATCAAATGAAACTGCAATTTA
TTCATATCAGGATTATCAATACCATATTTTTGAAAAAGCCGTTTCTGTAATGAAGGAGAAAACTCACCGA
GGCAGTTCCATAGGATGGCAAGATCCTGGTATCGGTCTGCGATTCCGACTCGTCCAACATCAATACAACC
TATTAATTTCCCCTCGTCAAAAATAAGGTTATCAAGTGAGAAATCACCATGAGTGACGACTGAATCCGGT
GAGAATGGCAAAAGCTTATGCATTTCTTTCCAGACTTGTTCAACAGGCCAGCCATTACGCTCGTCATCAA
AATCACTCGCATCAACCAAACCGTTATTCATTCGTGATTGCGCCTGAGCGAGACGAAATACGCGATCGCT
GTTAAAAGGACAATTACAAACAGGAATCGAATGCAACCGGCGCAGGAACACTGCCAGCGCATCAACAATA
TTTTCACCTGAATCAGGATATTCTTCTAATACCTGGAATGCTGTTTTCCCGGGGATCGCAGTGGTGAGTA
ACCATGCATCATCAGGAGTACGGATAAAATGCTTGATGGTCGGAAGAGGCATAAATTCCGTCAGCCAGTT
TAGTCTGACCATCTCATCTGTAACATCATTGGCAACGCTACCTTTGCCATGTTTCAGAAACAACTCTGGC
GCATCGGGCTTCCCATACAATCGATAGATTGTCGCACCTGATTGCCCGACATTATCGCGAGCCCATTTAT
ACCCATATAAATCAGCATCCATGTTGGAATTTAATCGCGGCCTCGAGCAAGACGTTTCCCGTTGAATATG
GCTCATAACACCCCTTGTATTACTGTTTATGTAAGCAGACAGTTTTATTGTTCATGATGATATATTTTTA
TCTTGTGCAATGTACATCAGAGATTTTGAGACACAAGGAGAACGATCGTTGGCTGTGTTGACAATTAATC
ATCGGCTCGTATAATGTGTGGAATTGTGAGCGCTCACAATTAGTAGTCACCGGCTGTGCTTGCCGGTCTG
ATGAGCCTGTGAAGGCGAAACTACCTCTACAAATAATTTTGTTTAAACCCCCGAGATGAAATACATCCTG
TTTGAGGTGTGCGAAATGGGTAAAAGCCGTGAACAGACCATGGAAAATATTCTGAAAGCAGCCAAAAAGA
AATTCGGCGAACGTGGTTATGAAGGCACCAGCATTCAAGAAATTACCAAAGAAGCCAAAGTTAACGTTGC
AATGGCCAGCTATTACTTTAATGGCAAAGAGAACCTGTACTACGAGGTGTTCAAAAAATACGGTCTGGCA
AATGAACTGCCGAACTTTCTGGAAAAAAACCAGTTTAATCCGATTAATGCCCTGCGTGAATATCTGACCG
TTTTTACCACCCACATTAAAGAAAATCCGGAAATTGGCACCCTGGCCTATGAAGAAATTATCAAAGAAAG
CGCACGCCTGGAAAAAATCAAACCGTATTTTATCGGCAGCTTCGAACAGCTGAAAGAAATTCTGCAAGAG
GGTGAAAAACAGGGTGTGTTTCACTTTTTTAGCATCAACCATACCATCCATTGGATTACCAGCATTGTTC
TGTTTCCGAAATTCAAAAAATTCATCGATAGCCTGGGTCCGAATGAAACCAATGATACCAATCATGAATG
GATGCCGGAAGATCTGGTTAGCCGTATTATTAGCGCACTGACCGATAAACCGAACATTTAAAACGCATGA
GAAAGCCCCCGGAAGATCACCTTCCGGGGGCTTTTTTATTGCGCTACTACCAGGAATCTGAACGATTCGT
TACCAATTGCCATATTTAAAATTCTTGTTTAAAATGCTAGCAGCTGTCACCGGATGTGCTTTCCGGTCTG
ATGAGTCCGTGAGGACGAAACAGCCTCTACAAATAATTTTGTTTAATACTAGAGAAAGAGGGGAAATACT
AGATGGTGAGCAAGGGCGAGGAGCTGTTCACCGGGGTGGTGCCCATCCTGGTCGAGCTGGACGGCGACGT
AAACGGCCACAAGTTCAGCGTGTCCGGCGAGGGCGAGGGCGATGCCACCTACGGCAAGCTGACCCTGAAG
TTCATCTGCACCACAGGCAAGCTGCCCGTGCCCTGGCCCACCCTCGTGACCACCTTCGGCTACGGCCTGC
AATGCTTCGCCCGCTACCCCGACCACATGAAGCTGCACGACTTCTTCAAGTCCGCCATGCCCGAAGGCTA
CGTCCAGGAGCGCACCATCTTCTTCAAGGACGACGGCAACTACAAGACCCGCGCCGAGGTGAAGTTCGAG
GGCGACACCCTGGTGAACCGCATCGAGCTGAAGGGCATCGACTTCAAGGAGGACGGCAACATCCTGGGGC
ACAAGCTGGAGTACAACTACAACAGCCACAACGTCTATATCATGGCCGACAAGCAGAAGAACGGCATCAA
GGTGAACTTCAAGATCCGCCACAACATCGAGGACGGCAGCGTGCAGCTCGCCGACCACTACCAGCAGAAC
ACCCCAATCGGCGACGGCCCCGTGCTGCTGCCCGACAACCACTACCTTAGCTACCAGTCCGCCCTGAGCA
AAGACCCCAACGAGAAGCGCGATCACATGGTCCTGCTGGAGTTCGTGACCGCCGCCGGGATCACTCTCGG
CATGGACGAGCTGTACAAGTAACTCGGTACCAAATTCCAGAAAAGAGGCCTCCCGAAAGGGGGGCCTTTT
TTCGTTTTGGTCCAATGGCGGCGCGCCATCGAATGGCGCAAAACCTTTCGCGGTATGGCATGATAGCGCC
CGGAAGAGAGTCAATTCAGGGTGGTGAATATGAAACCAGTAACGTTATACGATGTCGCAGAGTATGCCGG
TGTCTCTTATCAGACCGTTTCCCGCGTGGTGAACCAGGCCAGCCACGTTTCTGCGAAAACGCGGGAAAAA
GTGGAAGCGGCGATGGCGGAGCTGAATTACATTCCCAACCGCGTGGCACAACAACTGGCGGGCAAACAGT
CGTTGCTGATTGGCGTTGCCACCTCCAGTCTGGCCCTGCACGCGCCGTCGCAAATTGTCGCGGCGATTAA
ATCTCGCGCCGATCAACTGGGTGCCAGCGTGGTGGTGTCGATGGTAGAACGAAGCGGCGTCGAAGCCTGT
AAAGCGGCGGTGCACAATCTTCTCGCGCAACGCGTCAGTGGGCTGATCATTAACTATCCGCTGGATGACC
AGGATGCCATTGCTGTGGAAGCTGCCTGCACTAATGTTCCGGCGTTATTTCTTGATGTCTCTGACCAGAC
ACCCATCAACAGTATTATTTTCTCCCATGAGGACGGTACGCGACTGGGCGTGGAGCATCTGGTCGCATTG
GGTCACCAGCAAATCGCGCTGTTAGCGGGCCCATTAAGTTCTGTCTCGGCGCGTCTGCGTCTGGCTGGCT
GGCATAAATATCTCACTCGCAATCAAATTCAGCCGATAGCGGAACGGGAAGGCGACTGGAGTGCCATGTC
CGGTTTTCAACAAACCATGCAAATGCTGAATGAGGGCATCGTTCCCACTGCGATGCTGGTTGCCAACGAT
CAGATGGCGCTGGGCGCAATGCGCGCCATTACCGAGTCCGGGCTGCGCGTTGGTGCGGATATCTCGGTAG
TGGGATACGACGATACCGAAGATAGCTCATGTTATATCCCGCCGTTAACCACCATCAAACAGGATTTTCG
CCTGCTGGGGCAAACCAGCGTGGACCGCTTGCTGCAACTCTCTCAGGGCCAGGCGGTGAAGGGCAATCAG
CTGTTGCCAGTCTCACTGGTGAAAAGAAAAACCACCCTGGCGCCCAATACGCAAACCGCCTCTCCCCGCG
CGTTGGCCGATTCATTAATGCAGCTGGCACGACAGGTTTCCCGACTGGAAAGCGGGCAGTGATAATCCAG
GAGGAAAAAAATGTCCAGATTAGATAAAAGTAAAGTGATTAACAGCGCATTAGAGCTGCTTAATGAGGTC
GGAATCGAAGGTTTAACAACCCGTAAACTCGCCCAGAAGCTAGGTGTAGAGCAGCCTACATTGTATTGGC
ATGTAAAAAATAAGCGGGCTTTGCTCGACGCCTTAGCCATTGAGATGTTAGATAGGCACCATACTCACTT
TTGCCCTTTAGAAGGGGAAAGCTGGCAAGATTTTTTACGTAATAACGCTAAAAGTTTTAGATGTGCTTTA
CTAAGTCATCGCGATGGAGCAAAAGTACATTTAGGTACACGGCCTACAGAAAAACAGTATGAAACTCTCG
AAAATCAATTAGCCTTTTTATGCCAACAAGGTTTTTCACTAGAGAATGCATTATATGCACTCAGCGCTGT
GGGGCATTTTACTTTAGGTTGCGTATTGGAAGATCAAGAGCATCAAGTCGCTAAAGAAGAAAGGGAAACA
CCTACTACTGATAGTATGCCGCCATTATTACGACAAGCTATCGAATTATTTGATCACCAAGGTGCAGAGC
CAGCCTTCTTATTCGGCCTTGAATTGATCATATGCGGATTAGAAAAACAACTTAAATGTGAAAGTGGGTC
CTAATAATTGGTAACGAATCAGACAATTGACGGCTCGAGGGAGTAGCATAGGGTTTGCAGAATCCCTGCT
TCGTCCATTTGACAGGCACATTATGCATCGATGATAAGCTGTCAAACATGAGCAGATCCTCTACGCCGGA
CGCATCGTGGCCGGCATCACCGGCGCCACAGGTGCGGTTGCTGGCGCCTATATCGCCGACATCACCGATG
GGGAAGATCGGGCTCGCCACTTCGGGCTCATGAGCAAATATTTTATCTGAGGT
Features (pLannotate 1.2.2; 15 found; start..end, strand, type, name):
      1..23      -  rep_origin     RSF ori (fragment): Plasmids containing the RSF 1030 origin of replication can be propagated in E. coli cells that contain additional plasmids with compatible origins.
     40..66      +  misc_feature   bom (fragment): basis of mobility region from pBR322
    165..220     -  rep_origin     RSF ori (fragment): Plasmids containing the RSF 1030 origin of replication can be propagated in E. coli cells that contain additional plasmids with compatible origins.
    308..852     -  rep_origin     p15A ori: Plasmids containing the medium-copy-number p15A origin of replication can be propagated in E. coli cells that contain a second plasmid with the ColE1 origin.
    941..1756    -  CDS            KanR: aminoglycoside phosphotransferase; aph(3')-Ia; confers resistance to kanamycin in bacteria or G418 (Geneticin®) in eukaryotes
   1878..1906    +  promoter       tac promoter: strong E. coli promoter; hybrid between the trp and lac UV5 promoters
   1912..1931    +  protein_bind   lac operator (symmetric): The lac repressor binds to the lac operator to inhibit transcription in E. coli. This inhibition can be relieved by adding lactose or isopropyl-β-D-thiogalactopyranoside (IPTG). The symmetric lac operator was optimized for tight binding of lac repressor. lac repressor encoded by lacI
   1930..1985    +  ncRNA          Hammerhead 3: Accession: RF00008 - Hammerhead ribozyme (type III)
   2774..2823    +  misc_RNA       sTRSV HHRz: hammerhead ribozyme from the tobacco ringspot virus satellite RNA (Khvorova et al., 2003)
   2873..3592    +  CDS            EYFP: enhanced YFP mammalian codon-optimized
   3666..3739    +  promoter       lacI promoter (fragment): lacI
   3740..4819    +  CDS            lacI: LACI_ECOLI - Experimental evidence at protein level: Swiss-Prot protein existence level 1. Repressor of the lactose operon. Binds allolactose as an inducer. From Escherichia coli (strain K12).
   4841..5461    +  CDS            tetR: TETR2_ECOLX - Experimental evidence at protein level: Swiss-Prot protein existence level 1. TetR is the repressor of the tetracycline resistance element; its N-terminal region forms a helix-turn-helix structure and binds DNA. Binding of tetracycline to TetR reduces the repressor affinity for the tetracycline resistance gene (tetA) promoter operator sites. From Escherichia coli.
   5557..5575    -  promoter       tet promoter (fragment): E. coli promoter for tetracycline efflux protein gene
   5585..5705    +  CDS            TcR (fragment): tetracycline efflux protein; tet; confers resistance to tetracycline
