[The description below was written by a language model from this plasmid's Addgene catalogue record and pLannotate feature annotations shown in this document.]
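Description:
pHlyIIR-H1 is a 5.7 kb bacterial expression plasmid built on the pAN801 backbone for use in E. coli. It carries a single repressor-based logic gate from a genetic circuit design automation study. It replicates from a p15A origin, which is compatible with ColE1-type plasmids and matches the low copy number in the catalogue entry. Selection is with kanamycin through the aph(3')-Ia KanR gene. The short RSF ori, bom, tet promoter and TcR annotations are only fragments and are probably sequence-similarity remnants rather than functional parts.

The insert is described as PTac-RBSH1-HlyIIR-PHlyIIR-YFP. In the feature table, a tac promoter with a symmetric lac operator is followed by a hammerhead ribozyme, which in this kind of design typically acts as a 5' insulator that cleaves off promoter-derived leader sequence. The roughly 800 bp unannotated stretch after it is where the H1 ribosome binding site variant, the HlyIIR repressor gene and its cognate PHlyIIR promoter would be expected to lie, although the annotation tool did not identify them. A second ribozyme (sTRSV hammerhead) then precedes a YFP coding sequence, annotated as EYFP. The plasmid also encodes lacI from its own promoter, followed by tetR, so it supplies its own sensor repressors.

Together, these parts form a NOT gate. IPTG relieves LacI repression of PTac and raises HlyIIR expression, and HlyIIR in turn represses PHlyIIR and lowers YFP fluorescence. The construct therefore appears suited to measuring the input-output response of the HlyIIR gate with this particular RBS. The record itself gives the purpose only as "HlyIIR-H1 gate".
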