Addgene plasmid #74681: pHlyIIR-H1
Purpose: HlyIIR-H1 gate
Depositing lab: Christopher Voigt. Depositing organization: Massachusetts Institute of Technology. Publication: Genetic circuit design automation. Nielsen AA, Der BS, Shin J, Vaidyanathan P, Paralanov V, Strychalski EA, Ross D, Densmore D, Voigt CA. Science. 2016 Apr 1;352(6281):aac7341. doi: 10.1126/science.aac7341. PubMed 27034378.
Backbone
  Vector backbone: pAN801
  Backbone manufacturer: Alec Nielsen
  Backbone size w/o insert (bp): 3930
  Total vector size (bp): 5723
  Vector type: Bacterial Expression
Growth in bacteria
  Bacterial resistance: Kanamycin, 50 μg/mL
  Growth temperature: 37°C
  Growth strain: DH5alpha
  Copy number: Low Copy
Gene/Insert
  Gene/Insert name: PTac-RBSH1-HlyIIR-PHlyIIR-YFP
  Species: E. coli
  Insert size (bp): 1793
Terms and licenses: Academic/Nonprofit Terms; Industry Terms: Not Available to Industry
How to cite: pHlyIIR-H1 was a gift from Christopher Voigt (Addgene plasmid # 74681 ; http://n2t.net/addgene:74681 ; RRID:Addgene_74681)
