>Addgene plasmid #74681 | pHlyIIR-H1 | addgene partial sequence | sequence record 145618 | pTac-F 5'-cggctcgtataatgtgtgga-3'
AACTACCTCTACAAATAATTTTGTTTAAACCCCCGAGATGAAATACATCCTGTTTGAGGTGTGCGAAATG
GGTAAAAGCCGTGAACAGACCATGGAAAATATTCTGAAAGCAGCCAAAAAGAAATTCGGCGAACGTGGTT
ATGAAGGCACCAGCATTCAAGAAATTACCAAAGAAGCCAAAGTTAACGTTGCAATGGCCAGCTATTACTT
TAATGGCAAAGAGAACCTGTACTACGAGGTGTTCAAAAAATACGGTCTGGCAAATGAACTGCCGAACTTT
CTGGAAAAAAACCAGTTTAATCCGATTAATGCCCTGCGTGAATATCTGACCGTTTTTACCACCCACATTA
AAGAAAATCCGGAAATTGGCACCCTGGCCTATGAAGAAATTATCAAAGAAAGCGCACGCCTGGAAAAAAT
CAAACCGTATTTTATCGGCAGCTTCGAACAGCTGAAAGAAATTCTGCAAGAGGGTGAAAAACAGGGTGTG
TTTCACTTTTTTAGCATCAACCATACCATCCATTGGATTACCAGCATTGTTCTGTTTCCGAAATTCAAAA
AATTCATCGATAGCCTGGGTCCGAATGAAACCAATGATACCAATCATGAATGGATGCCGGAAGATCTGGT
TAGCCGTATTATTAGCGCACTGACCGATAA
