>Addgene plasmid #74681 | pHlyIIR-H1 | addgene partial sequence | sequence record 145759 | EGFP-N 5'-CGTCGCCGTCCAGCTCGACCAG-3'
CTCACCATCTAGTATTTCCCCTCTTTCTCTAGTATTAAACAAAATTATTTGTAGAGGCTGTTTCGTCCTC
ACGGACTCATCAGACCGGAAAGCACATCCGGTGACAGCTGCTAGCATTTTAAACAAGAATTTTAAATATG
GCAATTGGTAACGAATCGTTCAGATTCCTGGTAGTAGCGCAATAAAAAAGCCCCCGGAAGGTGATCTTCC
GGGGGCTTTCTCATGCGTTTTAAATGTTCGGTTTATCGGTCAGTGCGCTAATAATACGGCTAACCAGATC
TTCCGGCATCCATTCATGATTGGTATCATTGGTTTCATTCGGACCCAGGCTATCGATGAATTTTTTGAAT
TTCGGAAACAGAACAATGCTGGTAATCCAATGGATGGTATGGTTGATGCTAAAAAAGTGAAACACACCCT
GTTTTTCACCCTCTTGCAGAATTTCTTTCAGCTGTTCGAAGCTGCCGATAAAATACGGTTTGATTTTTTC
CAGGCGTGCGCTTTCTTTGATAATTTCTTCATAGGCCAGGGTGCCAATTTCCGGATTTTCTTTAATGTGG
GTGGTAAAAACGGTCAGATATTCACGCAGGGCATTAATCGGATTAAACTGGTTTTTTTCCAGAAAGTTCG
GCAGTTCATTTGCCAGACCGTATTTTTTGAACACCTCGTAGTACAGGTTCTCTTTGCCATTAAAGTAATA
GCTGGCCATTGCAACGTTAACTTTGGCTTCTTTGGTAATTTCTTGAATGCTGGTGCCTTCATAACCACGT
TCGCCGAATTTCTTTT
